>Addgene plasmid #87932 | pRK5-ATP6V1D-HAGST | depositor full sequence | sequence record 177654 | pRK5-ATP6V1D-HAGST
TTCGAGCTCGCCCGACATTGATTATTGACTAGTTATTAATAGTAATCAATTACGGGGTCATTAGTTCATA
GCCCATATATGGAGTTCCGCGTTACATAACTTACGGTAAATGGCCCGCCTGGCTGACCGCCCAACGACCC
CCGCCCATTGACGTCAATAATGACGTATGTTCCCATAGTAACGCCAATAGGGACTTTCCATTGACGTCAA
TGGGTGGAGTATTTACGGTAAACTGCCCACTTGGCAGTACATCAAGTGTATCATATGCCAAGTACGCCCC
CTATTGACGTCAATGACGGTAAATGGCCCGCCTGGCATTATGCCCAGTACATGACCTTATGGGACTTTCC
TACTTGGCAGTACATCTACGTATTAGTCATCGCTATTACCATGGTGATGCGGTTTTGGCAGTACATCAAT
GGGCGTGGATAGCGGTTTGACTCACGGGGATTTCCAAGTCTCCACCCCATTGACGTCAATGGGAGTTTGT
TTTGGCACCAAAATCAACGGGACTTTCCAAAATGTCGTAACAACTCCGCCCCATTGACGCAAATGGGCGG
TAGGCGTGTACGGTGGGAGGTCTATATAAGCAGAGCTCGTTTAGTGAACCGTCAGATCGCCTGGAGACGC
CATCCACGCTGTTTTGACCTCCATAGAAGACACCGGGACCGATCCAGCCTCCGCGGCCGGGAACGGTGCA
TTGGAACGCGGATTCCCCGTGCCAAGAGTGACGTAAGTACCGCCTATAGAGTCTATAGGCCCACCCCCTT
GGCTTCGTTAGAACGCGGCTACAATTAATACATAACCTTATGTATCATACACATACGATTTAGGTGACAC
TATAGAATAACATCCACTTTGCCTTTCTCTCCACAGGTGTCCACTCCCAGGTCCAACTGCACCTCGGTTC
TATCGATTGAATTCGTCGACGCCACCATGTCGGGCAAAGACCGAATTGAAATCTTTCCCTCGCGAATGGC
ACAGACCATCATGAAGGCTCGTTTAAAGGGAGCACAGACAGGTCGAAACCTCCTGAAGAAAAAATCTGAT
GCCTTAACTCTTCGATTTCGACAGATCCTAAAGAAGATAATAGAGACTAAAATGTTGATGGGCGAAGTGA
TGAGAGAAGCTGCCTTTTCACTAGCTGAAGCCAAGTTCACAGCAGGTGACTTCAGCACTACAGTTATCCA
AAATGTCAATAAAGCGCAAGTGAAGATTCGAGCGAAGAAAGATAATGTAGCAGGTGTTACTTTGCCAGTA
TTTGAACATTACCATGAAGGAACTGACAGTTATGAACTGACTGGTTTAGCCAGAGGTGGGGAACAGTTGG
CTAAATTAAAGAGGAATTATGCCAAAGCAGTGGAACTACTGGTGGAACTAGCTTCTCTGCAGACTTCTTT
TGTTACTTTGGATGAAGCTATTAAGATAACCAACAGGCGTGTAAATGCCATTGAACATGTCATCATTCCC
CGGATTGAACGTACTCTTGCTTATATCATCACAGAGCTGGATGAGAGAGAGCGAGAAGAGTTCTATAGGT
TAAAGAAAATACAAGAGAAGAAAAAGATTCTAAAGGAAAAATCTGAGAAGGACTTGGAGCAAAGGAGAGC
AGCTGGAGAGGTGTTGGAGCCTGCTAATCTTCTGGCTGAAGAGAAGGACGAGGATCTTCTATTTGAAGCG
GCCGCAGGAGGTGGAGGTTACCCCTATGATGTGCCTGACTACGCAGATCTCAATGGTGGTGGTGGTGGGT
CGAGAATGTCCCCTATACTAGGTTATTGGAAAATTAAGGGCCTTGTGCAACCCACTCGACTTCTTTTGGA
ATATCTTGAAGAAAAATATGAAGAGCATTTGTATGAGCGCGATGAAGGTGATAAATGGCGAAACAAAAAG
TTTGAATTGGGTTTGGAGTTTCCCAATCTTCCTTATTATATTGATGGTGATGTTAAATTAACACAGTCTA
TGGCCATCATACGTTATATAGCTGACAAGCACAACATGTTGGGTGGTTGTCCAAAAGAGCGTGCAGAGAT
TTCAATGCTTGAAGGAGCGGTTTTGGATATTAGATACGGTGTTTCGAGAATTGCATATAGTAAAGACTTT
GAAACTCTCAAAGTTGATTTTCTTAGCAAGCTACCTGAAATGCTGAAAATGTTCGAAGATCGTTTATGTC
ATAAAACATATTTAAATGGTGATCATGTAACCCATCCTGACTTCATGTTGTATGACGCTCTTGATGTTGT
TTTATACATGGACCCAATGTGCCTGGATGCGTTCCCAAAATTAGTTTGTTTTAAAAAACGTATTGAAGCT
ATCCCACAAATTGATAAGTACTTGAAATCCAGCAAGTATATAGCATGGCCTTTGCAGGGCTGGCAAGCCA
CGTTTGGTGGTGGCGACCATCCTCCAAAAGGTGGATGATAATATGCAGAGGCCGAGGCCGCCTCGGCCTC
TGAGCTATTCCAGAAGTAGTGAGGAGGCTTTTTTGGAGGCCTAGGCTTTTGCAAAAAGCTGTTAACAGCT
TGGCACTGGCCGTCGTTTTACAACGTCGTGACTGGGAAAACCCTGGCGTTACCCAACTTAATCGCCTTGC
AGCACATCCCCCTTTCGCCAGCTGGCGTAATAGCGAAGAGGCCCGCACCGATCGCCCTTCCCAACAGTTG
CGCAGCCTGAATGGCGAATGGCGCCTGATGCGGTATTTTCTCCTTACGCATCTGTGCGGTATTTCACACC
GCATA
[142 nt withheld, positions 2736-2877]
C
[141 nt withheld, positions 2879-3019]
CCTTTGACGTTGGAGTCCACGTTCTTT
[37 nt withheld, positions 3047-3083]
ACCCTATCTCGGGCTATTCTTTTGATTTATAAGGGATTTTGCCGATTTCGGCCTATTGGTTAAAAAATGA
GCTGATTTAACAAAAATTTAACGCGAATTTTAACAAAATATTAACGTTTACAATTTTATGGTGCACTCTC
AGTACAATCTGCTCTGATGCCGCATAGTTAAGCCAGCCCCGACACCCGCCAACACCCGCTGACGCGCCCT
GACGGGCTTGTCTGCTCCCGGCATCCGCTTACAGACAAGCTGTGACCGTCTCCGGGAGCTGCATGTGTCA
GAGGTTTTCACCGTCATCACCGAAACGCGCGAGACGAAAGGGCCTCGTGATACGCCTATTTTTATAGGTT
AATGTCATGATAATAATGGTTTCTTAGACGTCAGGTGGCACTTTTCGGGGAAATGTGCGCGGAACCCCTA
TTTGTTTATTTTTCTAAATACATTCAAATATGTATCCGCTCATGAGACAATAACCCTGATAAATGCTTCA
ATAATATTGAAAAAGGAAGAGTATGAGTATTCAACATTTCCGTGTCGCCCTTATTCCCTTTTTTGCGGCA
TTTTGCCTTCCTGTTTTTGCTCACCCAGAAACGCTGGTGAAAGTAAAAGATGCTGAAGATCAGTTGGGTG
CACGAGTGGGTTACATCGAACTGGATCTCAACAGCGGTAAGATCCTTGAGAGTTTTCGCCCCGAAGAACG
TTTTCCAATGATGAGCACTTTTAAAGTTCTGCTATGTGGCGCGGTATTATCCCGTATTGACGCCGGGCAA
GAGCAACTCGGTCGCCGCATACACTATTCTCAGAATGACTTGGTTGAGTACTCACCAGTCACAGAAAAGC
ATCTTACGGATGGCATGACAGTAAGAGAATTATGCAGTGCTGCCATAACCATGAGTGATAACACTGCGGC
CAACTTACTTCTGACAACGATCGGAGGACCGAAGGAGCTAACCGCTTTTTTGCACAACATGGGGGATCAT
GTAACTCGCCTTGATCGTTGGGAACCGGAGCTGAATGAAGCCATACCAAACGACGAGCGTGACACCACGA
TGCCTGTAGCAATGGCAACAACGTTGCGCAAACTATTAACTGGCGAACTACTTACTCTAGCTTCCCGGCA
ACAATTAATAGACTGGATGGAGGCGGATAAAGTTGCAGGACCACTTCTGCGCTCGGCCCTTCCGGCTGGC
TGGTTTATTGCTGATAAATCTGGAGCCGGTGAGCGTGGGTCTCGCGGTATCATTGCAGCACTGGGGCCAG
ATGGTAAGCCCTCCCGTATCGTAGTTATCTACACGACGGGGAGTCAGGCAACTATGGATGAACGAAATAG
ACAGATCGCTGAGATAGGTGCCTCACTGATTAAGCATTGGTAACTGTCAGACCAAGTTTACTCATATATA
CTTTAGATTGATTTAAAACTTCATTTTTAATTTAAAAGGATCTAGGTGAAGATCCTTTTTGATAATCTCA
TGACCAAAATCCCTTAACGTGAGTTTTCGTTCCACTGAGCGTCAGACCCCGTAGAAAAGATCAAAGGATC
TTCTTGAGATCCTTTTTTTCTGCGCGTAATCTGCTGCTTGCAAACAAAAAAACCACCGCTACCAGCGGTG
GTTTGTTTGCCGGATCAAGAGCTACCAACTCTTTTTCCGAAGGTAACTGGCTTCAGCAGAGCGCAGATAC
CAAATACTGTTCTTCTAGTGTAGCCGTAGTTAGGCCACCACTTCAAGAACTCTGTAGCACCGCCTACATA
CCTCGCTCTGCTAATCCTGTTACCAGTGGCTGCTGCCAGTGGCGATAAGTCGTGTCTTACCGGGTTGGAC
TCAAGACGATAGTTACCGGATAAGGCGCAGCGGTCGGGCTGAACGGGGGGTTCGTGCACACAGCCCAGCT
TGGAGCGAACGACCTACACCGAACTGAGATACCTACAGCGTGAGCTATGAGAAAGCGCCACGCTTCCCGA
AGGGAGAAAGGCGGACAGGTATCCGGTAAGCGGCAGGGTCGGAACAGGAGAGCGCACGAGGGAGCTTCCA
GGGGGAAACGCCTGGTATCTTTATAGTCCTGTCGGGTTTCGCCACCTCTGACTTGAGCGTCGATTTTTGT
GATGCTCGTCAGGGGGGCGGAGCCTATGGAAAAACGCCAGCAACGCGGCCTTTTTACGGTTCCTGGCCTT
TTGCTGGCCTTTTGCTCACATGTTCTTTCCTGCGTTATCCCCTGATTCTGTGGATAACCGTATTACCGCC
TTTGAGTGAGCTGATACCGCTCGCCGCAGCCGAACGACCGAGCGCAGCGAGTCAGTGAGCGAGGAAGCGG
AAGAGCGCCCAATACGCAAACCGCCTCTCCCCGCGCGTTGGCCGATTCATTAATGCAGCTGGCACGACAG
GTTTCCCGACTGGAAAGCGGGCAGTGAGCGCAACGCAATTAATGTGAGTTAGCTCACTCATTAGGCACCC
CAGGCTTTACACTTTATGCTTCCGGCTCGTATGTTGTGTGGAATTGTGAGCGGATAACAATTTCACACAG
GAAACAGCTATGACATGATTACGAATTAA
Features (pLannotate 1.2.2; 20 found; start..end, strand, type, name):
     14..393     +  enhancer       CMV enhancer: human cytomegalovirus immediate early enhancer
    394..597     +  promoter       CMV promoter: human cytomegalovirus (CMV) immediate early promoter
    733..776     +  intron         CMV intron (fragment): modified intron A from human cytomegalovirus
    828..846     +  promoter       SP6 promoter: promoter for bacteriophage SP6 RNA polymerase
    850..887     +  CDS            IgH signal sequence (fragment): signal sequence from the mouse immunoglobulin heavy chain variable region
    937..1677    +  CDS            ATP6V1D: VATD_HUMAN - Also known as ATP6M, VATD. Experimental evidence at protein level: Swiss-Prot protein existence level 1. Subunit of the peripheral V1 complex of vacuolar ATPase. Vacuolar ATPase is responsible for acidifying a variety of intracellular compartments in eukaryotic cells, thus providing most of the energy required for transport processes in the vacuolar system (By similarity). May play a role in cilium biogenesis through regulation of the transport and the localization of proteins to the cilium. From Homo sapiens (Human).
   1756..2409    +  CDS            GST26_SCHJA: Experimental evidence at protein level: Swiss-Prot protein existence level 1. GST isoenzymes appear to play a central role in the parasite detoxification system. Other functions are also suspected including a role in increasing the solubility of haematin in the parasite gut. From Schistosoma japonicum (Blood fluke).
   2422..2491    +  rep_origin     SV40 ori (fragment): SV40 origin of replication
   2524..2678    +  CDS            lacZα (fragment): LacZα fragment of β-galactosidase; lacZ fragment
   2684..2735    -  misc_feature   bom (fragment): basis of mobility region from pBR322
   2754..3134    +  rep_origin     M13 ori (sequence partly withheld): M13 bacteriophage origin of replication; arrow indicates direction of (+) strand synthesis
   3210..3259    -  misc_feature   bom (fragment): basis of mobility region from pBR322
   3361..3396    -  CDS            rop (fragment): Rop protein, which maintains plasmids at low copy number; rop
   3491..3595    +  promoter       AmpR promoter: bla
   3596..4456    +  CDS            AmpR: β-lactamase; bla; confers resistance to ampicillin, carbenicillin, and related antibiotics
   4627..5215    +  rep_origin     ori: high-copy-number ColE1/pMB1/pBR322/pUC origin of replication
   5398..5490    +  CDS            lacI (fragment): lac repressor; lacI; The lac repressor binds to the lac operator to inhibit transcription in E. coli. This inhibition can be relieved by adding lactose or isopropyl-β-D-thiogalactopyranoside (IPTG).
   5503..5524    +  protein_bind   CAP binding site: CAP binding activates transcription in the presence of cAMP. E. coli catabolite activator protein
   5539..5569    +  promoter       lac promoter: promoter for the E. coli lac operon
   5577..5593    +  protein_bind   lac operator: The lac repressor binds to the lac operator to inhibit transcription in E. coli. This inhibition can be relieved by adding lactose or isopropyl-β-D-thiogalactopyranoside (IPTG). lac repressor encoded by lacI
