[The description below was written by a language model from this plasmid's Addgene catalogue record and pLannotate feature annotations shown in this document.]
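Description:
pRK5-ATP6V1D-HAGST is a 5,632 bp mammalian expression plasmid built on the pRK5 backbone for overexpressing human ATP6V1D with a C-terminal HA-GST tag. ATP6V1D (also called VATD, VMA8 or ATP6M) encodes subunit D of the peripheral V1 sector of the vacuolar H+-ATPase, the proton pump that acidifies lysosomes and other intracellular compartments. The roughly 740 bp coding sequence, derived from a commercially obtained human cDNA, was inserted between SalI and NotI sites, both of which remain intact. It lies upstream of a backbone-encoded tag that includes the Schistosoma japonicum glutathione S-transferase. The HA epitope is not annotated separately in the feature table, but the gap between the ATP6V1D and GST coding regions is consistent with its expected position.

Transcription in mammalian cells is driven by the human cytomegalovirus immediate early enhancer and promoter, followed by a fragment of CMV intron A. An SP6 promoter just upstream of the insert can serve for in vitro transcription or as a sequencing primer site. A short match to an immunoglobulin heavy chain signal sequence and an SV40 origin fragment downstream of GST are also annotated, and no polyadenylation signal is annotated. In E. coli the plasmid is maintained by a high-copy ColE1/pUC-type origin and selected with ampicillin through the bla gene. An M13 origin and remnants of lacZα, lacI, rop, bom and lac regulatory elements are backbone leftovers.

The HA epitope permits immunodetection, and GST allows capture on glutathione resin. This makes the construct suited to pull-down and interaction studies of V-ATPase subunits, in keeping with the associated work on lysosomal amino acid sensing by mTORC1.
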