Addgene plasmid #87932: pRK5-ATP6V1D-HAGST
Purpose: C-term HA-GST tagged overexpression
Depositing lab: David Sabatini. Depositing organization: Whitehead Institute for Biomedical Research. Publication: mTORC1 senses lysosomal amino acids through an inside-out mechanism that requires the vacuolar H-ATPase. Zoncu R, Bar-Peled L, Efeyan A, Wang S, Sancak Y, Sabatini DM. Science. 2011 Nov 4;334(6056):678-83. 10.1126/science.1207056 PubMed 22053050.
Backbone
  Vector backbone: pRK5
  Backbone size w/o insert (bp): 4061
  Total vector size (bp): 5632
  Vector type: Mammalian Expression
Growth in bacteria
  Bacterial resistance: Ampicillin, 100 μg/mL
  Growth temperature: 37°C
  Growth strain: DH5alpha
  Copy number: Unknown
Gene/Insert
  Gene/Insert name: ATP6V1D (alt name: VATD; VMA8; ATP6M)
  Species: H. sapiens (human)
  Insert size (bp): 740
  GenBank ID: NM_015994.3
  Entrez Gene: ATP6V1D (a.k.a. ATP6M, VATD, VMA8)
  Tag / fusion protein: HA-GST (C terminal on backbone)
  Cloning method: Restriction Enzyme; 5′ cloning site Sal1 (not destroyed); 3′ cloning site Not1 (not destroyed)
  Sequencing primers: 5′ SP6 : ATT TAG GTG ACA CTA TAG; 3′ pRK5-3': TGT AAC CAT TAT AAG CTG
Terms and licenses: Academic/Nonprofit Terms; Industry Terms: Not Available to Industry
Depositor comments: Human cDNA for ATP6V1D was purchased from Open Biosystems
How to cite: pRK5-ATP6V1D-HAGST was a gift from David Sabatini (Addgene plasmid # 87932 ; http://n2t.net/addgene:87932 ; RRID:Addgene_87932)
