>Addgene plasmid #87932 | pRK5-ATP6V1D-HAGST | addgene partial sequence | sequence record 177208 | Addgene Partial NGS Result
TAGTGAGGAGGCTTTTTTGGAGGCCTAGGCTTTTGCAAAAAGCTGTTAACAGCTTGGCACTGGCCGTCGT
TTTACAACGTCGTGACTGGGAAAACCCTGGCGTTACCCAACTTAATCGCCTTGCAGCACATCCCCCTTTC
GCCAGCTGGCGTAATAGCGAAGAGGCCCGCACCGATCGCCCTTCCCAACAGTTGCGCAGCCTGAATGGCG
AATGGCGCCTGATGCGGTATTTTCTCCTTACGCATCTGTGCGGTATTTCACACCGCATA
[142 nt withheld, positions 270-411]
C
[141 nt withheld, positions 413-553]
CCTTTGACGTTGGAGTCCACGTTCTTT
[37 nt withheld, positions 581-617]
ACCCTATCTCGGGCTATTCTTTTGATTTATAAGGGATTTTGCCGATTTCGGCCTATTGGTTAAAAAATGA
GCTGATTTAACAAAAATTTAACGCGAATTTTAACAAAATATTAACGTTTACAATTTTATGGTGCACTCTC
AGTACAATCTGCTCTGATGCCGCATAGTTAAGCCAGCCCCGACACCCGCCAACACCCGCTGACGCGCCCT
GACGGGCTTGTCTGCTCCCGGCATCCGCTTACAGACAAGCTGTGACCGTCTCCGGGAGCTGCATGTGTCA
GAGGTTTTCACCGTCATCACCGAAACGCGCGAGACGAAAGGGCCTCGTGATACGCCTATTTTTATAGGTT
AATGTCATGATAATAATGGTTTCTTAGACGTCAGGTGGCACTTTTCGGGGAAATGTGCGCGGAACCCCTA
TTTGTTTATTTTTCTAAATACATTCAAATATGTATCCGCTCATGAGACAATAACCCTGATAAATGCTTCA
ATAATATTGAAAAAGGAAGAGTATGAGTATTCAACATTTCCGTGTCGCCCTTATTCCCTTTTTTGCGGCA
TTTTGCCTTCCTGTTTTTGCTCACCCAGAAACGCTGGTGAAAGTAAAAGATGCTGAAGATCAGTTGGGTG
CACGAGTGGGTTACATCGAACTGGATCTCAACAGCGGTAAGATCCTTGAGAGTTTTCGCCCCGAAGAACG
TTTTCCAATGATGAGCACTTTTAAAGTTCTGCTATGTGGCGCGGTATTATCCCGTATTGACGCCGGGCAA
GAGCAACTCGGTCGCCGCATACACTATTCTCAGAATGACTTGGTTGAGTACTCACCAGTCACAGAAAAGC
ATCTTACGGATGGCATGACAGTAAGAGAATTATGCAGTGCTGCCATAACCATGAGTGATAACACTGCGGC
CAACTTACTTCTGACAACGATCGGAGGACCGAAGGAGCTAACCGCTTTTTTGCACAACATGGGGGATCAT
GTAACTCGCCTTGATCGTTGGGAACCGGAGCTGAATGAAGCCATACCAAACGACGAGCGTGACACCACGA
TGCCTGTAGCAATGGCAACAACGTTGCGCAAACTATTAACTGGCGAACTACTTACTCTAGCTTCCCGGCA
ACAATTAATAGACTGGATGGAGGCGGATAAAGTTGCAGGACCACTTCTGCGCTCGGCCCTTCCGGCTGGC
TGGTTTATTGCTGATAAATCTGGAGCCGGTGAGCGTGGGTCTCGCGGTATCATTGCAGCACTGGGGCCAG
ATGGTAAGCCCTCCCGTATCGTAGTTATCTACACGACGGGGAGTCAGGCAACTATGGATGAACGAAATAG
ACAGATCGCTGAGATAGGTGCCTCACTGATTAAGCATTGGTAACTGTCAGACCAAGTTTACTCATATATA
CTTTAGATTGATTTAAAACTTCATTTTTAATTTAAAAGGATCTAGGTGAAGATCCTTTTTGATAATCTCA
TGACCAAAATCCCTTAACGTGAGTTTTCGTTCCACTGAGCGTCAGACCCCGTAGAAAAGATCAAAGGATC
TTCTTGAGATCCTTTTTTTCTGCGCGTAATCTGCTGCTTGCAAACAAAAAAACCACCGCTACCAGCGGTG
GTTTGTTTGCCGGATCAAGAGCTACCAACTCTTTTTCCGAAGGTAACTGGCTTCAGCAGAGCGCAGATAC
CAAATACTGTTCTTCTAGTGTAGCCGTAGTTAGGCCACCACTTCAAGAACTCTGTAGCACCGCCTACATA
CCTCGCTCTGCTAATCCTGTTACCAGTGGCTGCTGCCAGTGGCGATAAGTCGTGTCTTACCGGGTTGGAC
TCAAGACGATAGTTACCGGATAAGGCGCAGCGGTCGGGCTGAACGGGGGGTTCGTGCACACAGCCCAGCT
TGGAGCGAACGACCTACACCGAACTGAGATACCTACAGCGTGAGCTATGAGAAAGCGCCACGCTTCCCGA
AGGGAGAAAGGCGGACAGGTATCCGGTAAGCGGCAGGGTCGGAACAGGAGAGCGCACGAGGGAGCTTCCA
GGGGGAAACGCCTGGTATCTTTATAGTCCTGTCGGGTTTCGCCACCTCTGACTTGAGCGTCGATTTTTGT
GATGCTCGTCAGGGGGGCGGAGCCTATGGAAAAACGCCAGCAACGCGGCCTTTTTACGGTTCCTGGCCTT
TTGCTGGCCTTTTGCTCACATGTTCTTTCCTGCGTTATCCCCTGATTCTGTGGATAACCGTATTACCGCC
TTTGAGTGAGCTGATACCGCTCGCCGCAGCCGAACGACCGAGCGCAGCGAGTCAGTGAGCGAGGAAGCGG
AAGAGCGCCCAATACGCAAACCGCCTCTCCCCGCGCGTTGGCCGATTCATTAATGCAGCTGGCACGACAG
GTTTCCCGACTGGAAAGCGGGCAGTGAGCGCAACGCAATTAATGTGAGTTAGCTCACTCATTAGGCACCC
CAGGCTTTACACTTTATGCTTCCGGCTCGTATGTTGTGTGGAATTGTGAGCGGATAACAATTTCACACAG
GAAACAGCTATGACATGATTACGAATTAATTCGAGCTCGCCCGACATTGATTATTGACTAGTTATTAATA
GTAATCAATTACGGGGTCATTAGTTCATAGCCCATATATGGAGTTCCGCGTTACATAACTTACGGTAAAT
GGCCCGCCTGGCTGACCGCCCAACGACCCCCGCCCATTGACGTCAATAATGACGTATGTTCCCATAGTAA
CGCCAATAGGGACTTTCCATTGACGTCAATGGGTGGAGTATTTACGGTAAACTGCCCACTTGGCAGTACA
TCAAGTGTATCATATGCCAAGTACGCCCCCTATTGACGTCAATGACGGTAAATGGCCCGCCTGGCATTAT
GCCCAGTACATGACCTTATGGGACTTTCCTACTTGGCAGTACATCTACGTATTAGTCATCGCTATTACCA
TGGTGATGCGGTTTTGGCAGTACATCAATGGGCGTGGATAGCGGTTTGACTCACGGGGATTTCCAAGTCT
CCACCCCATTGACGTCAATGGGAGTTTGTTTTGGCACCAAAATCAACGGGACTTTCCAAAATGTCGTAAC
AACTCCGCCCCATTGACGCAAATGGGCGGTAGGCGTGTACGGTGGGAGGTCTATATAAGCAGAGCTCGTT
TAGTGAACCGTCAGATCGCCTGGAGACGCCATCCACGCTGTTTTGACCTCCATAGAAGACACCGGGACCG
ATCCAGCCTCCGCGGCCGGGAACGGTGCATTGGAACGCGGATTCCCCGTGCCAAGAGTGACGTAAGTACC
GCCTATAGAGTCTATAGGCCCACCCCCTTGGCTTCGTTAGAACGCGGCTACAATTAATACATAACCTTAT
GTATCATACACATACGATTTAGGTGACACTATAGAATAACATCCACTTTGCCTTTCTCTCCACAGGTGTC
CACTCCCAGGTCCAACTGCACCTCGGTTCTATCGATTGAATTCGTCGACGCCACCATGTCGGGCAAAGAC
CGAATTGAAATCTTTCCCTCGCGAATGGCACAGACCATCATGAAGGCTCGTTTAAAGGGAGCACAGACAG
GTCGAAACCTCCTGAAGAAAAAATCTGATGCCTTAACTCTTCGATTTCGACAGATCCTAAAGAAGATAAT
AGAGACTAAAATGTTGATGGGCGAAGTGATGAGAGAAGCTGCCTTTTCACTAGCTGAAGCCAAGTTCACA
GCAGGTGACTTCAGCACTACAGTTATCCAAAATGTCAATAAAGCGCAAGTGAAGATTCGAGCGAAGAAAG
ATAATGTAGCAGGTGTTACTTTGCCAGTATTTGAACATTACCATGAAGGAACTGACAGTTATGAACTGAC
TGGTTTAGCCAGAGGTGGGGAACAGTTGGCTAAATTAAAGAGGAATTATGCCAAAGCAGTGGAACTACTG
GTGGAACTAGCTTCTCTGCAGACTTCTTTTGTTACTTTGGATGAAGCTATTAAGATAACCAACAGGCGTG
TAAATGCCATTGAACATGTCATCATTCCCCGGATTGAACGTACTCTTGCTTATATCATCACAGAGCTGGA
TGAGAGAGAGCGAGAAGAGTTCTATAGGTTAAAGAAAATACAAGAGAAGAAAAAGATTCTAAAGGAAAAA
TCTGAGAAGGACTTGGAGCAAAGGAGAGCAGCTGGAGAGGTGTTGGAGCCTGCTAATCTTCTGGCTGAAG
AGAAGGACGAGGATCTTCTATTTGAAGCGGCCGCAGGAGGTGGAGGTTACCCCTATGATGTGCCTGACTA
CGCAGATCTCAATGGTGGTGGTGGTGGGTCGAGAATGTCCCCTATACTAGGTTATTGGAAAATTAAGGGC
CTTGTGCAACCCACTCGACTTCTTTTGGAATATCTTGAAGAAAAATATGAAGAGCATTTGTATGAGCGCG
ATGAAGGTGATAAATGGCGAAACAAAAAGTTTGAATTGGGTTTGGAGTTTCCCAATCTTCCTTATTATAT
TGATGGTGATGTTAAATTAACACAGTCTATGGCCATCATACGTTATATAGCTGACAAGCACAACATGTTG
GGTGGTTGTCCAAAAGAGCGTGCAGAGATTTCAATGCTTGAAGGAGCGGTTTTGGATATTAGATACGGTG
TTTCGAGAATTGCATATAGTAAAGACTTTGAAACTCTCAAAGTTGATTTTCTTAGCAAGCTACCTGAAAT
GCTGAAAATGTTCGAAGATCGTTTATGTCATAAAACATATTTAAATGGTGATCATGTAACCCATCCTGAC
TTCATGTTGTATGACGCTCTTGATGTTGTTTTATACATGGACCCAATGTGCCTGGATGCGTTCCCAAAAT
TAGTTTGTTTTAAAAAACGTATTGAAGCTATCCCACAAATTGATAAGTACTTGAAATCCAGCAAGTATAT
AGCATGGCCTTTGCAGGGCTGGCAAGCCACGTTTGGTGGTGGCGACCATCCTCCAAAAGGTGGATGATAA
GG
